Addgene plasmid #50292: pICH78133
Depositing lab: Sylvestre Marillonnet & Nicola Patron. Depositing organization: Leibniz Institute of Plant Biochemistry (IPB). Publication: A golden gate modular cloning toolbox for plants. Engler C, Youles M, Gruetzner R, Ehnert TM, Werner S, Jones JD, Patron NJ, Marillonnet S. ACS Synth Biol. 2014 Nov 21;3(11):839-43. doi: 10.1021/sb4001504. Epub 2014 Feb 20. PubMed 24933124.
Backbone
  Vector backbone: pICH41246
  Vector type: plant expression
Growth in bacteria
  Bacterial resistance: Spectinomycin, 50 μg/mL
  Growth temperature: 37°C
  Growth strain: DH5alpha
  Copy number: High Copy
Gene/Insert
  Gene/Insert name: 5'UTR, omega (Tobacco Mosaic Virus) + chloroplast transit peptide, RbcS (synthetic)
  Mutation: BsaI/BbsI sites removed by point-mutation
  Cloning method: Restriction Enzyme; 5′ cloning site BpiI (destroyed during cloning); 3′ cloning site BpiI (destroyed during cloning)
Terms and licenses: Academic/Nonprofit Terms; Industry Terms: Not Available to Industry
Depositor comments: insert can be released with BsaI
How to cite: pICH78133 was a gift from Sylvestre Marillonnet & Nicola Patron (Addgene plasmid # 50292 ; http://n2t.net/addgene:50292 ; RRID:Addgene_50292)
