[The description below was written by a language model from this plasmid's Addgene catalogue record and pLannotate feature annotations shown in this document.]
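Description:
pICH78133 is a small (about 2.5 kb) Level 0 part plasmid from a Golden Gate Modular Cloning (MoClo) toolbox for plants, built in the pICH41246 backbone. Although it is catalogued as a plant expression vector, it is not an expression construct in itself. It is a storage and donor plasmid for a single standardized DNA module that is meant to be assembled with other parts into plant transcription units. It is propagated in E. coli from a high-copy ColE1/pUC-type origin and selected with spectinomycin through the aadA aminoglycoside adenylyltransferase gene. The short gentamicin acetyltransferase, integrase and lacI fragments and the bla promoter in the feature table appear to be backbone remnants around the resistance cassette and cloning site rather than functional payload elements.

The insert combines two elements. The first is the omega leader from the tobacco mosaic virus 5' untranslated region, a well-known translational enhancer. It is followed by a synthetic chloroplast transit peptide derived from the Rubisco small subunit (RbcS), which the annotation matches to a Nicotiana benthamiana rbcS fragment. Together they form a 5'UTR plus N-terminal targeting signal module. When placed between a promoter and a coding sequence, it should boost translation and direct the fused protein to the chloroplast. No promoter, coding sequence of interest or terminator is present, and these are supplied by other toolkit parts. The fragment was cloned using BpiI sites that were destroyed in the process, and internal BsaI and BbsI sites were removed by point mutation. BsaI digestion therefore releases the intact module for one-pot Golden Gate assembly.
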