Features (pLannotate 1.2.2; 8 found; start..end, strand, type, name):
    188..976     -  CDS            aadA: S3AD_ECOLX - Experimental evidence at protein level: Swiss-Prot protein existence level 1. Mediates bacterial resistance to the antibiotics streptomycin and spectinomycin. From Escherichia coli.
    983..1039    -  CDS            GmR (fragment): gentamycin acetyltransferase; aacC1; confers resistance to gentamycin
   1127..1207    +  CDS            int (fragment): INT2_ECOLX - Protein inferred from homology: Swiss-Prot protein existence level 3. Putative integrase believed to be involved in the insertion of antibiotic resistance genes into plasmids and transposons. From Escherichia coli.
   1198..1302    -  promoter       AmpR promoter: bla
   1424..1603    -  CDS            rbcS (fragment): RBS_NICBE - Experimental evidence at protein level: Swiss-Prot protein existence level 1. (Microbial infection) Required for tobamovirus movement (e.g. tobacco mosaic virus (TMV)). From Nicotiana benthamiana.
   1612..1665    -  misc_feature   TMV Ω: translational enhancer from the tobacco mosaic virus 5'-leader sequence (Gallie et al., 1988)
   1706..1755    -  CDS            lacI (fragment): lac repressor; lacI; The lac repressor binds to the lac operator to inhibit transcription in E. coli. This inhibition can be relieved by adding lactose or isopropyl-β-D-thiogalactopyranoside (IPTG).
   1938..14      -  rep_origin     ori (across the origin): high-copy-number ColE1/pMB1/pBR322/pUC origin of replication
>Addgene plasmid #50292 | pICH78133 | addgene full sequence | sequence record 497524 | Addgene NGS Result
AAAAAGGATCTCAAGAAGATCCTTTGATCTTTTCTACGGGGTCTGACGCTCAGTGGAACGAAAACTCACG
TTAAGGGATTTTGGTCATGAGATTATCAAAAAGGATCTTCACCTAGATCCTTTTAAATTAAAAATGAAGT
TTTAAATCAATCTAAAGTATATATGAGTAAACTTGGTCTGACAGTTATTTGCCGACTACCTTGGTGATCT
CGCCTTTTACGTAATGGACAAATTCTTCCAACTGATCTGCGCGCGAGGCCAAGCGATCTTCTTCTTGTCC
AAGATAAGCCTGTCTAGCTTCAAGTATGACGGGCTGATACTGGGCCGGCAGGCGCTCCATTGCCCAGTCG
GCAGCGACATCCTTCGGCGCGATTTTGCCGGTTACTGCGCTGTACCAAATGCGGGACAACGTAAGCACTA
CATTTCGCTCATCGCCAGCCCAGTCGGGCGGCGAGTTCCATAGCGTTAAGGTTTCATTTAGCGCCTCAAA
TAGATCCTGTTCAGGAACCGGATCAAAGAGTTCCTCCGCCGCTGGACCTACCAAGGCAACGCTATGTTCT
CTTGCTTTTGTCAGCAAGATAGCCAGATCAATGTCGATCGTGGCTGGCTCGAAGATACCTGCAAGAATGT
CATTGCGCTGCCATTCTCCAAATTGCAGTTCGCGCTTAGCTGGATAACGCCACGGAATGATGTCGTCGTG
CACAACAATGGTGACTTCTACAGCGCGGAGAATCTCGCTCTCTCCAGGGGAAGCCGAAGTTTCCAAAAGG
TCGTTGATCAAAGCTCGCCGCGTTGTTTCATCAAGCCTTACGGTCACCGTAACCAGCAAATCAATATCGC
TGTGTGGCTTCAGGCCGCCATCCACTGCGGAGCCGTACAAATGTACGGCCAGCAACGTCGGTTCGAGATG
GCGCTCGATGACGCCAACTACCTCTGATAGTTGAGTCGATACTTCGGCGATCACCGCTTCCCTCATGATG
TTTAACTTTGTTTTAGGGCGACTGCCCTGCTGCGTAACATCGTTGCTGCTCCATAACATCAAACATCGAC
CCACGGCGTAACGCGCTTGCTGCTTGGATGCCCGAGGCATAGACTGTACCCCAAAAAAAAACAGTCATAA
CAAGCCATGAAAACCGCCACTGCGCCGTTACCACCGCTGCGTTCGGTCAAGGTTCTGGACCAGTTGCGTG
AGCGCATACTCTTCCTTTTTCAATATTATTGAAGCATTTATCAGGGTTATTGTCTCATGAGCGGATACAT
ATTTGAATGTATTTAGAAAAATAAACAAATAGGGGTTCCGCGCACATTTCCCCGAAAAGTGCCACCTGAC
GTCTAAGAAACCATTATTATCATGACATTAACCTATAAAAATAGGCGTATCACGAGGCCCTTTCGTCCAC
TGAAGAGCCACTTCGTGGTCTCACATTGCTCGAACTCTTCCTCCGTTACTAGCAATAGAAGTAATATCAA
GGTTGTTTTGCTTTCTAGTAACAGGAAAAGAAGCAGCAGACTTAAGTCCAGTAAAAGGAGCAACCATACT
AGCTTGAGCAGCACTAGCACGAGTAGCAACAACAGCAGCAGAAGAAAGCATAGAAGAAGCCATGTTATCG
ATAATTGTAAATGTAATTGTAATGTTGTTTGTTGTTTGTTGTTGTTGGTAATTGTTGTAAAAATGAGCTC
TTATACAGTATGAGACCACAGAGTGATTAATGAATCGGCCAACGCGCGGGGAGAGGCGGTTTGCGTATTG
GGCGCTCTTCCGCTTCCTCGCTCACTGACTCGCTGCGCTCGGTCGTTCGGCTGCGGCGAGCGGTATCAGC
TCACTCAAAGGCGGTAATACGGTTATCCACAGAATCAGGGGATAACGCAGGAAAGAACATGTGAGCAAAA
GGCCAGCAAAAGGCCAGGAACCGTAAAAAGGCCGCGTTGCTGGCGTTTTTCCATAGGCTCCGCCCCCCTG
ACGAGCATCACAAAAATCGACGCTCAAGTCAGAGGTGGCGAAACCCGACAGGACTATAAAGATACCAGGC
GTTTCCCCCTGGAAGCTCCCTCGTGCGCTCTCCTGTTCCGACCCTGCCGCTTACCGGATACCTGTCCGCC
TTTCTCCCTTCGGGAAGCGTGGCGCTTTCTCATAGCTCACGCTGTAGGTATCTCAGTTCGGTGTAGGTCG
TTCGCTCCAAGCTGGGCTGTGTGCACGAACCCCCCGTTCAGCCCGACCGCTGCGCCTTATCCGGTAACTA
TCGTCTTGAGTCCAACCCGGTAAGACACGACTTATCGCCACTGGCAGCAGCCACTGGTAACAGGATTAGC
AGAGCGAGGTATGTAGGCGGTGCTACAGAGTTCTTGAAGTGGTGGCCTAACTACGGCTACACTAGAAGAA
CAGTATTTGGTATCTGCGCTCTGCTGAAGCCAGTTACCTTCGGAAAAAGAGTTGGTAGCTCTTGATCCGG
CAAACAAACCACCGCTGGTAGCGGTGGTTTTTTTGTTTGCAAGCAGCAGATTACGCGCAGAA
