>Addgene plasmid #50292 | pICH78133 | addgene partial sequence | sequence record 75970 | pBR322ori-F 5'-GGGAAACGCCTGGTATCTTT-3'
TTGAGCGTCGATTTTTGTGATGCTCGTCAGGGGGGCGGAGCCTATGGAAAAACGCCAGCAACGCGGCCTT
TTTACGGTTCCTGGCCTTTTGCTGGCCTTTTGCTCACATGTTCTTTCCTGCGTTATCCCCTGATTCTGTG
GATAACCGTATTACCGCCTTTGAGTGAGCTGATACCGCTCGCCGCAGCCGAACGACCGAGCGCAGCGAGT
CAGTGAGCGAGGAAGCGGAAGAGCGCCCAATACGCAAACCGCCTCTCCCCGCGCGTTGGCCGATTCATTA
ATCACTCTGTGGTCTCATACTGTATAAGAGCTCATTTTTACAACAATTACCAACAACAACAAACAACAAA
CAACATTACAATTACATTTACAATTATCGATAACATGGCTTCTTCTATGCTTTCTTCTGCTGCTGTTGTT
GCTACTCGTGCTAGTGCTGCTCAAGCTAGTATGGTTGCTCCTTTTACTGGACTTAAGTCTGCTGCTTCTT
TTCCTGTTACTAGAAAGCAAAACAACCTTGATATTACTTCTATTGCTAGTAACGGAGGAAGAGTTCGAGC
AATGTGAGACCACGAAGTGGCTCTTCAGTGGACGAAAGGGCCTCGTGATACGCCTATTTTTATAGGTTAA
TGTCATGATAATAATGGTTTCTTAGACGTCAGGTGGCACTTTTCGGGGAAATGTGCGCGGAACCCCTATT
TGTTTATTTTTCTAAATACATTCAAATATGTATCCGCTCATGAGACAATAACCCTGATAAATGCTTCAAT
AATATTGAAAAAGGAAGAGTATGCGCTCACGCAACTGGTCCAGAACCTTGACCGAACGC
